Addgene plasmid #48297: pFastBac StrepII msfGFP TEV cloning vector with BioBrick polycistronic restriction sites(11R-GFP)
Purpose: (Empty Backbone)
Depositing lab: Scott Gradia. Depositing organization: University of California, Berkeley. Publication: MacroBac: New Technologies for Robust and Efficient Large-Scale Production of Recombinant Multiprotein Complexes. Gradia SD, Ishida JP, Tsai MS, Jeans C, Tainer JA, Fuss JO. Methods Enzymol. 2017;592:1-26. doi: 10.1016/bs.mie.2017.03.008. Epub 2017 May 15. PubMed 28668116.
Backbone
  Vector backbone: pFastBac
  Backbone size (bp): 6148
  Vector type: Insect Expression
  Tag / fusion protein: StrepII (N terminal on backbone); msfGFP (N terminal on backbone)
Growth in bacteria
  Bacterial resistance: Ampicillin, 100 μg/mL
  Growth temperature: 37°C
  Growth strain: XL1 Blue
  Copy number: High Copy
Gene/Insert
  Gene/Insert name: None
Terms and licenses: Academic/Nonprofit Terms; Industry Terms: Not Available to Industry
Depositor comments: This plasmid is a LIC-adapted pFastBac vector. It uses the same PCR primer tags as with most of our other vectors, so one PCR product can be inserted into many different vectors at once. This vector has a TEV cleavable StrepII-msfGFP tag on the N-terminus. Add the following tags to your PCR primers: LicV1 Forward Tag TACTTCCAATCCAATGCA(ATG) LicV1 Reverse Tag TTATCCACTTCCAATGTTATTA Linearize this plasmid with SspI and gel purify the product, then T4-treat with dGTP. For the PCR product, T4-treat with dCTP. Series 11 vectors have BioBrick restriction sites to facilitate subcloning reactions to make polycistronic expression vectors. NotI, PacI, AsiSI, and SbfI are the restriction enzyme sites that flank your open reading frame. For more information, please see our website: https://macrolab.qb3.berkeley.edu/dna-cloning/
How to cite: pFastBac StrepII msfGFP TEV cloning vector with BioBrick polycistronic restriction sites(11R-GFP) was a gift from Scott Gradia (Addgene plasmid # 48297 ; http://n2t.net/addgene:48297 ; RRID:Addgene_48297)
