[The description below was written by a language model from this plasmid's Addgene catalogue record and pLannotate feature annotations shown in this document.]
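Description:
pFastBac StrepII msfGFP TEV cloning vector with BioBrick polycistronic restriction sites (11R-GFP) is an empty 6,148 bp baculovirus donor plasmid for insect cell expression, built on the pFastBac backbone. It is propagated in E. coli through a ColE1/pMB1-type origin and ampicillin selection (AmpR under its own promoter). An f1 origin, a bom region and a rop gene are also annotated, although the catalogue lists the plasmid as high copy. The expression cassette sits between the Tn7R and Tn7L ends of a mini-Tn7 element together with a gentamicin resistance gene driven by the Pc integron promoter. In pFastBac-type systems, this arrangement allows the cassette and marker to be transposed into a baculovirus shuttle genome (bacmid) in E. coli, which is then used to generate recombinant virus.

Within the transposable segment, the polyhedrin promoter from Autographa californica drives an open reading frame encoding an N-terminal Strep-tag II, msfGFP and a TEV protease recognition site, followed downstream by an SV40 polyadenylation signal. The automated annotation labels the GFP as SiriusGFP, a related EGFP derivative, whereas the depositor describes it as msfGFP. No gene is inserted. Coding sequences are added after the TEV site by ligation-independent cloning, using shared primer tags so that one PCR product can enter many vectors of the same collection. The resulting protein carries a fluorescent affinity tag that can be removed with TEV protease. As a Series 11 vector, it has NotI, PacI, AsiSI and SbfI sites flanking the open reading frame. These BioBrick-style sites allow cassettes to be subcloned and combined into polycistronic constructs for co-expressing recombinant multiprotein complexes.
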