Features (pLannotate 1.2.2; 19 found; start..end, strand, type, name):
     68..292     -  mobile_element Tn7R: mini-Tn7 element (right end of the Tn7 transposon) Tn7
    359..892     -  CDS            GmR: gentamycin acetyltransferase; aacC1; confers resistance to gentamycin
   1062..1090    -  promoter       Pc promoter: intI1 (promoter lies within the coding sequence); class 1 integron promoter
   1068..1415    -  CDS            YPR2_ECOLX (fragment): Protein predicted: Swiss-Prot protein existence level 4. From Escherichia coli.
   1473..1547    +  promoter       polyhedrin promoter (fragment): polh from Autographa californica; promoter for the baculovirus polyhedrin gene
   1608..1630    +  CDS            Strep-Tag II (fragment): peptide that binds Strep-Tactin®, an engineered form of streptavidin
   1647..2360    +  CDS            SiriusGFP: enhanced GFP (EGFP) derivative that exhibits robust folding and enhanced photostability (Zhong et al., 2019) mammalian codon-optimized
   2370..2386    +  CDS            TEV site (fragment): tobacco etch virus (TEV) protease recognition and cleavage site
   2529..2612    +  CDS            large T antigen (fragment): large T antigen from SV40 (simian virus 40)
   2635..2769    +  polyA_signal   SV40 poly(A) signal: SV40 polyadenylation signal
   2814..2979    -  mobile_element Tn7L: mini-Tn7 element (left end of the Tn7 transposon) Tn7
   3142..3158    +  CDS            lacZα (fragment): LacZα fragment of β-galactosidase; lacZ fragment
   3163..3591    +  rep_origin     f1 ori (sequence partly withheld): f1 bacteriophage origin of replication; arrow indicates direction of (+) strand synthesis
   3645..3749    +  promoter       AmpR promoter: bla
   3750..4610    +  CDS            AmpR: β-lactamase; bla; confers resistance to ampicillin, carbenicillin, and related antibiotics
   4781..5369    +  rep_origin     ori: high-copy-number ColE1/pMB1/pBR322/pUC origin of replication
   5560..5698    -  misc_feature   bom: basis of mobility region from pBR322
   5800..5991    -  CDS            rop: Rop protein, which maintains plasmids at low copy number; rop
   6032..6142    +  CDS            mbeC (fragment): MBEC_ECOLX - Experimental evidence at protein level: Swiss-Prot protein existence level 1. Required for efficient mobilization of ColE1 plasmid and is thus essential to promote the specific transfer of the plasmid during conjugation. Probably functions by inducing DNA bending, helping the MbeA relaxase to melt the DNA around the nic site and cleave the phosphodiester bond. Binds specifically double-stranded DNA (dsDNA) containing the ColE1 oriT but does not recognize the inverted repeat (IR). From Escherichia coli.
>Addgene plasmid #48297 | pFastBac StrepII msfGFP TEV cloning vector with BioBrick polycistronic restriction sites(11R-GFP) | depositor full sequence | sequence record 69779 | Full Sequence
GACCAGCCGCGTAACCTGGCAAAATCGGTTACGGTTGAGTAATAAATGGATGCCCTGCGTAAGCGGGTGT
GGGCGGACAATAAAGTCTTAAACTGAACAAAATAGATCTAAACTATGACAATAAAGTCTTAAACTAGACA
GAATAGTTGTAAACTGAAATCAGTCCAGTTATGCTGTGAAAAAGCATACTGGACTTTTGTTATGGCTAAA
GCAAACTCTTCATTTTCTGAAGTGCAAATTGCCCGTCGTATTAAAGAGGGGCGTGGCCAAGGGCATGGTA
AAGACTATATTCGCGGCGTTGTGACAATTTACCGAACAACTCCGCGGCCGGGAAGCCGATCTCGGCTTGA
ACGAATTGTTAGGTGGCGGTACTTGGGTCGATATCAAAGTGCATCACTTCTTCCCGTATGCCCAACTTTG
TATAGAGAGCCACTGCGGGATCGTCACCGTAATCTGCTTGCACGTAGATCACATAAGCACCAAGCGCGTT
GGCCTCATGCTTGAGGAGATTGATGAGCGCGGTGGCAATGCCCTGCCTCCGGTGCTCGCCGGAGACTGCG
AGATCATAGATATAGATCTCACTACGCGGCTGCTCAAACTTGGGCAGAACGTAAGCCGCGAGAGCGCCAA
CAACCGCTTCTTGGTCGAAGGCAGCAAGCGCGATGAATGTCTTACTACGGAGCAAGTTCCCGAGGTAATC
GGAGTCCGGCTGATGTTGGGAGTAGGTGGCTACGTCTCCGAACTCACGACCGAAAAGATCAAGAGCAGCC
CGCATGGATTTGACTTGGTCAGGGCCGAGCCTACATGTGCGAATGATGCCCATACTTGAGCCACCTAACT
TTGTTTTAGGGCGACTGCCCTGCTGCGTAACATCGTTGCTGCTCCATAACATCAAACATCGACCCACGGC
GTAACGCGCTTGCTGCTTGGATGCCCGAGGCATAGACTGTACAAAAAAACAGTCATAACAAGCCATGAAA
ACCGCCACTGCGCCGTTACCACCGCTGCGTTCGGTCAAGGTTCTGGACCAGTTGCGTGAGCGCATACGCT
ACTTGCATTACAGTTTACGAACCGAACAGGCTTATGTCAACTGGGTTCGTGCCTTCATCCGTTTCCACGG
TGTGCGTCACCCGGCAACCTTGGGCAGCAGCGAAGTCGAGGCATTTCTGTCCTGGCTGGCGAACGAGCGC
AAGGTTTCGGTCTCCACGCATCGTCAGGCATTGGCGGCCTTGCTGTTCTTCTACGGCAAGGTGCTGTGCA
CGGATCTGCCCTGGCTTCAGGAGATCGGAAGACCTCGGCCGTCGCGGCGCTTGCCGGTGGTGCTGACCCC
GGATGAAGTGGTTCGCATCCTCGGTTTTCTGGAAGGCGAGCATCGTTTGTTCGCCCAGGACTCTAGCTAT
AGTTCTAGTGGTTGGCTACGTATACTCCGGACTATTAATAGATCATGGAGATAATTAGCGGCCGCTTAAT
TAAAAATGATAACCATCTCGCAAATAAATAAGTATTTTACTGTTTTCGTAACAGTTTTGTAATAAAAAAA
CCTATAACTATTCCGGATTATTCATACCGTCCCACCATCGGGCGCGGATCCCGGTCCGATGGCTAGCTGG
AGCCACCCGCAGTTCGAAAAAGGCGCCGGTTCTTCTGTGAGCAAGGGCGAGGAGCTGTTCACCGGGGTGG
TGCCCATCCTGGTCGAGCTGGACGGCGACGTAAACGGCCACAAGTTCAGCGTGCGCGGCGAGGGCGAGGG
CGATGCCACCAACGGCAAGCTGACCCTGAAGTTCATCTGCACCACCGGCAAGCTGCCCGTGCCCTGGCCC
ACCCTCGTGACCACCCTGACCTACGGCGTGCAGTGCTTCAGCCGCTACCCCGACCACATGAAGCAGCACG
ACTTCTTCAAGTCCGCCATGCCCGAAGGCTACGTCCAGGAGCGCACCATCTCCTTCAAGGACGACGGCAC
CTACAAGACCCGCGCCGAGGTGAAGTTCGAGGGCGACACCCTGGTGAACCGCATCGAGCTGAAGGGCATC
GACTTCAAGGAGGACGGCAACATCCTGGGGCACAAGCTGGAGTACAACTTCAACAGCCACAACGTCTATA
TCACGGCCGACAAGCAGAAGAACGGCATCAAGGCGAACTTCAAGATCCGCCACAACGTCGAGGACGGCAG
CGTGCAGCTCGCCGACCACTACCAGCAGAACACCCCCATCGGCGACGGCCCCGTGCTGCTGCCCGACAAC
CACTACCTGAGCACCCAGTCCAAGCTGAGCAAAGACCCCAACGAGAAGCGCGATCACATGGTCCTGCTGG
AGTTCGTGACCGCCGCCGGGATCACTCTCGGCATGGACGAGCTGTACAAGGGGATCGAGGAAAACCTGTA
CTTCCAATCCAATATTGGAAGTGGATAACGGATCCGAATTCGAGCGCCGTCGACAAGCTTGCGGCCTCAT
GATCTCCTAGGGGCCTCATGATCTCCTAGGGGCCGCACTCGAGGCATGCGGTACCAAGCTTGTCGAGAAG
TACTAGAGGATCATAATCAGCCATACCACATTTGTAGAGGTTTTACTTGCTTTAAAAAACCTCCCACACC
TCCCCCTGAACCTGAAACATAAAATGAATGCAATTGTTGTTGTTAACTTGTTTATTGCAGCTTATAATGG
TTACAAATAAAGCAATAGCATCACAAATTTCACAAATAAAGCATTTTTTTCACTGCATTCTAGTTGTGGT
TTGTCCAAACTCATCAATGTATCTTATCATGTCTGGATCTGATCACTGCTTGAGCCTAGCGATCGCCCTG
CAGGGGAGATCCGAACCAGATAAGTGAAATCTAGTTCCAAACTATTTTGTCATTTTTAATTTTCGTATTA
GCTTACGACGCTACACCCAGTTCCCATCTATTTTGTCACTCTTCCCTAAATAATCCTTAAAAACTCCATT
TCCACCCCTCCCAGTTCCCAACTATTTTGTCCGCCCACAGCGGGGCATTTTTCTTCCTGTTATGTTTTTA
ATCAAACATCCTGCCAACTCCATGTGACAAACCGTCATCTTCGGCTACTTTTTCTCTGTCACAGAATGAA
AATTTTTCTGTCATCTCTTCGTTATTAATGTTTGTAATTGACTGAATATCAACGCTTATTTGCAGCCTGA
ATGGCGAATGGG
[124 nt withheld, positions 3163-3286]
C
[91 nt withheld, positions 3288-3378]
A
[49 nt withheld, positions 3380-3428]
CCTTTGACGTTGGAGTCCACGTTCTTT
[37 nt withheld, positions 3456-3492]
ACCCTATCTCGGTCTATTCTTTTGATTTATAAGGGATTTTGCCGATTTCGGCCTATTGGTTAAAAAATGA
GCTGATTTAACAAAAATTTAACGCGAATTTTAACAAACTATTAACGTTTACAATTTCAGGTGGCACTTTT
CGGGGAAATGTGCGCGGAACCCCTATTTGTTTATTTTTCTAAATACATTCAAATATGTATCCGCTCATGA
GACAATAACCCTGATAAATGCTTCAATACTATTGAAAAAGGAAGAGTATGAGTATTCAACATTTCCGTGT
CGCCCTTATTCCCTTTTTTGCGGCATTTTGCCTTCCTGTTTTTGCTCACCCAGAAACGCTGGTGAAAGTA
AAAGATGCTGAAGATCAGTTGGGTGCACGAGTGGGTTACATCGAACTGGATCTCAACAGCGGTAAGATCC
TTGAGAGTTTTCGCCCCGAAGAACGTTTTCCAATGATGAGCACTTTTAAAGTTCTGCTATGTGGCGCGGT
ATTATCCCGTATTGACGCCGGGCAAGAGCAACTCGGTCGCCGCATACACTATTCTCAGAATGACTTGGTT
GAGTACTCACCAGTCACAGAAAAGCATCTTACGGATGGCATGACAGTAAGAGAATTATGCAGTGCTGCCA
TAACCATGAGTGATAACACTGCGGCCAACTTACTTCTGACAACGATCGGAGGACCGAAGGAGCTAACCGC
TTTTTTGCACAACATGGGGGATCATGTAACTCGCCTTGATCGTTGGGAACCGGAGCTGAATGAAGCCATA
CCAAACGACGAGCGTGACACCACGATGCCTGTAGCAATGGCAACAACGTTGCGCAAACTATTAACTGGCG
AACTACTTACTCTAGCTTCCCGGCAACAATTAATAGACTGGATGGAGGCGGATAAAGTTGCAGGACCACT
TCTGCGCTCGGCCCTTCCGGCTGGCTGGTTTATTGCTGATAAATCTGGAGCCGGTGAGCGTGGGTCTCGC
GGTATCATTGCAGCACTGGGGCCAGATGGTAAGCCCTCCCGTATCGTAGTTATCTACACGACGGGGAGTC
AGGCAACTATGGATGAACGAAATAGACAGATCGCTGAGATAGGTGCCTCACTGATTAAGCATTGGTAACT
GTCAGACCAAGTTTACTCATATATACTTTAGATTGATTTAAAACTTCATTTTTAATTTAAAAGGATCTAG
GTGAAGATCCTTTTTGATAATCTCATGACCAAAATCCCTTAACGTGAGTTTTCGTTCCACTGAGCGTCAG
ACCCCGTAGAAAAGATCAAAGGATCTTCTTGAGATCCTTTTTTTCTGCGCGTAATCTGCTGCTTGCAAAC
AAAAAAACCACCGCTACCAGCGGTGGTTTGTTTGCCGGATCAAGAGCTACCAACTCTTTTTCCGAAGGTA
ACTGGCTTCAGCAGAGCGCAGATACCAAATACTGTCCTTCTAGTGTAGCCGTAGTTAGGCCACCACTTCA
AGAACTCTGTAGCACCGCCTACATACCTCGCTCTGCTAATCCTGTTACCAGTGGCTGCTGCCAGTGGCGA
TAAGTCGTGTCTTACCGGGTTGGACTCAAGACGATAGTTACCGGATAAGGCGCAGCGGTCGGGCTGAACG
GGGGGTTCGTGCACACAGCCCAGCTTGGAGCGAACGACCTACACCGAACTGAGATACCTACAGCGTGAGC
TATGAGAAAGCGCCACGCTTCCCGAAGGGAGAAAGGCGGACAGGTATCCGGTAAGCGGCAGGGTCGGAAC
AGGAGAGCGCACGAGGGAGCTTCCAGGGGGAAACGCCTGGTATCTTTATAGTCCTGTCGGGTTTCGCCAC
CTCTGACTTGAGCGTCGATTTTTGTGATGCTCGTCAGGGGGGCGGAGCCTATGGAAAAACGCCAGCAACG
CGGCCTTTTTACGGTTCCTGGCCTTTTGCTGGCCTTTTGCTCACATGTTCTTTCCTGCGTTATCCCCTGA
TTCTGTGGATAACCGTATTACCGCCTTTGAGTGAGCTGATACCGCTCGCCGCAGCCGAACGACCGAGCGC
AGCGAGTCAGTGAGCGAGGAAGCGGAAGAGGCGCGCCATGCGGTATTTTCTCCTTACGCATCTGTGCGGT
ATTTCACACCGCATATATGGTGCACTCTCAGTACAATCTGCTCTGATGCCGCATAGTTAAGCCAGTATAC
ACTCCGCTATCGCTACGTGACTGGGTCATGGCTGCGCCCCGACACCCGCCAACACCCGCTGACGCGCCCT
GACGGGCTTGTCTGCTCCCGGCATCCGCTTACAGACAAGCTGTGACCGTCTCCGGGAGCTGCATGTGTCA
GAGGTTTTCACCGTCATCACCGAAACGCGCGAGGCAGCTGCGGTAAAGCTCATCAGCGTGGTCGTGAAGC
GATTCACAGATGTCTGCCTGTTCATCCGCGTCCAGCTCGTTGAGTTTCTCCAGAAGCGTTAATGTCTGGC
TTCTGATAAAGCGGGCCATGTTAAGGGCGGTTTTTTCCTGTTTGGTCACTGATGCCTCCGTGTAAGGGGG
ATTTCTGTTCATGGGGGTAATGATACCGATGAAACGAGAGAGGATGCTCACGATACGGGTTACTGATGAT
GAACATGCCCGGTTACTGGAACGTTGTGAGGGTAAACAACTGGCGGTATGGATGCGGCGGGACCAG
