>Addgene plasmid #48297 | pFastBac StrepII msfGFP TEV cloning vector with BioBrick polycistronic restriction sites(11R-GFP) | addgene partial sequence | sequence record 71605 | polyhedrin_fwd
TGTTTTCGTAACAGTTTTGTAATAAAAAAACCTATAACTATTCCGGATTATTCATACCGTCCCACCATCG
GGCGCGGATCCCGGTCCGATGGCTAGCTGGAGCCACCCGCAGTTCGAAAAAGGCGCCGGTTCTTCTGTGA
GCAAGGGCGAGGAGCTGTTCACCGGGGTGGTGCCCATCCTGGTCGAGCTGGACGGCGACGTAAACGGCCA
CAAGTTCAGCGTGCGCGGCGAGGGCGAGGGCGATGCCACCAACGGCAAGCTGACCCTGAAGTTCATCTGC
ACCACCGGCAAGCTGCCCGTGCCCTGGCCCACCCTCGTGACCACCCTGACCTACGGCGTGCAGTGCTTCA
GCCGCTACCCCGACCACATGAAGCAGCACGACTTCTTCAAGTCCGCCATGCCCGAAGGCTACGTCCAGGA
GCGCACCATCTCCTTCAAGGACGACGGCACCTACAAGACCCGCGCCGAGGTGAAGTTCGAGGGCGACACC
CTGGTGAACCGCATCGAGCTGAAGGGCATCGACTTCAAGGAGGACGGCAACATCCTGGGGCACAAGCTGG
AGTACAACTTCAACAGCCACAACGTCTATATCACGGCCGACAAGCAGAAGAACGGCATCAAGGCGAACTT
CAAGATCCGCCACAACGTCGAGGACGGCAGCGTGCAGCTCGCCGACCACTACCAGCAGAACACCCCCATC
GGCGACGGCCCCGTGCTGCTGCCCGACAACCACTACCTGAGCACCCAGTCCAAGCTGAGCAAAGACCCCA
ACGAGAAGCGCGATCACATGGTCCTGCTGGAGTTCGTGACCGCCGCCGGGATCACTCTCGGCATGGACGA
GCTGTACAAGGGGATCGAGGAAAACCTGTACTTCCAATCCAATATTGGAAGTGGATAACGGATCCGAATT
CGAGCGCCGTCGACAAGCTTGCGGCCTCATGATCTCCTAGGGGCCTCATGATCTCCTAGGGGCCGCACTC
GAGGCATGCGGTACCAAGCTTGTCGAGAAGTACTAGAGGATCATAATC
