>Addgene plasmid #48297 | pFastBac StrepII msfGFP TEV cloning vector with BioBrick polycistronic restriction sites(11R-GFP) | addgene partial sequence | sequence record 71606 | SV40pA-R 5'-GAAATTTGTGATGCTATTGC-3'
TTATAAGCTGCAATAAACAAGTTAACAACAACAATTGCATTCATTTTATGTTTCAGGTTCAGGGGGAGGT
GTGGGAGGTTTTTTAAAGCAAGTAAAACCTCTACAAATGTGGTATGGCTGATTATGATCCTCTAGTACTT
CTCGACAAGCTTGGTACCGCATGCCTCGAGTGCGGCCCCTAGGAGATCATGAGGCCCCTAGGAGATCATG
AGGCCGCAAGCTTGTCGACGGCGCTCGAATTCGGATCCGTTATCCACTTCCAATATTGGATTGGAAGTAC
AGGTTTTCCTCGATCCCCTTGTACAGCTCGTCCATGCCGAGAGTGATCCCGGCGGCGGTCACGAACTCCA
GCAGGACCATGTGATCGCGCTTCTCGTTGGGGTCTTTGCTCAGCTTGGACTGGGTGCTCAGGTAGTGGTT
GTCGGGCAGCAGCACGGGGCCGTCGCCGATGGGGGTGTTCTGCTGGTAGTGGTCGGCGAGCTGCACGCTG
CCGTCCTCGACGTTGTGGCGGATCTTGAAGTTCGCCTTGATGCCGTTCTTCTGCTTGTCGGCCGTGATAT
AGACGTTGTGGCTGTTGAAGTTGTACTCCAGCTTGTGCCCCAGGATGTTGCCGTCCTCCTTGAAGTCGAT
GCCCTTCAGCTCGATGCGGTTCACCAGGGTGTCGCCCTCGAACTTCACCTCGGCGCGGGTCTTGTAGGTG
CCGTCGTCCTTGAAGGAGATGGTGCGCTCCTGGACGTAGCCTTCGGGCATGGCGGACTTGAAGAAGTCGT
GCTGCTTCATGTGGTCGGGGTAGCGGCTGAAGCACTGCACGCCGTAGGTCAGGGTGGTCACGAGGGTGGG
CCAGGGCACGGGCAGCTTGCCGGTGGTGCAGATGAACTTCAGGGTCAGCTTGCCGTTGGTGGCATCGCCC
TCGCCCTCGCCGCGCACGCTGAACTTGTGGCCGTTTACGTCGCCGTCCAGCTCGACCAGGATGGGCACCA
CCCCGGTGAACAGCTCCTCGCCCTTGCTCAC
